>Addgene plasmid #80436 | pSc1 | depositor full sequence | sequence record 151445 | pSc1 sequence 5116 bps
TAGTTATTAATAGTAATCAATTACGGGGTCATTAGTTCATAGCCCATATATGGAGTTCCGCGTTACATAA
CTTACGGTAAATGGCCCGCCTGGCTGACCGCCCAACGACCCCCGCCCATTGACGTCAATAATGACGTATG
TTCCCATAGTAACGCCAATAGGGACTTTCCATTGACGTCAATGGGTGGAGTATTTACGGTAAACTGCCCA
CTTGGCAGTACATCAAGTGTATCATATGCCAAGTACGCCCCCTATTGACGTCAATGACGGTAAATGGCCC
GCCTGGCATTATGCCCAGTACATGACCTTATGGGACTTTCCTACTTGGCAGTACATCTACGTATTAGTCA
TCGCTATTACCATGGTGATGCGGTTTTGGCAGTACATCAATGGGCGTGGATAGCGGTTTGACTCACGGGG
ATTTCCAAGTCTCCACCCCATTGACGTCAATGGGAGTTTGTTTTGGCACCAAAATCAACGGGACTTTCCA
AAATGTCGTAACAACTCCGCCCCATTGACGCAAATGGGCGGTAGGCGTGTACGGTGGGAGGTCTATATAA
GCAGAGCTGGTTTAGTGAACCGTCAGATCCGCTAGCGCTACCGGTCGCCACCATGGTGAGCAAGGGCGAG
GAGCTGTTCACCGGGGTGGTGCCCATCCTGGTCGAGCTGGACGGCGACGTAAACGGCCACAAGTTCAGCG
TGTCCGGCGAGGGCGAGGGCGATGCCACCTACGGCAAGCTGACCCTGAAGTTCATCTGCACCACCGGCAA
GCTGCCCGTGCCCTGGCCCACCCTCGTGACCACCCTGACCTACGGCGTGCAGTGCTTCAGCCGCTACCCC
GACCACATGAAGCAGCACGACTTCTTCAAGTCCGCCATGCCCGAAGGCTACGTCCAGGAGCGCACCATCT
TCTTCAAGGACGACGGCAACTACAAGACCCGCGCCGAGGTGAAGTTCGAGGGCGACACCCTGGTGAACCG
CATCGAGCTGAAGGGCATCGACTTCAAGGAGGACGGCAACATCCTGGGGCACAAGCTGGAGTACAACTAC
AACAGCCACAACGTCTATATCATGGCCGACAAGCAGAAGAACGGCATCAAGGTGAACTTCAAGATCCGCC
ACAACATCGAGGACGGCAGCGTGCAGCTCGCCGACCACTACCAGCAGAACACCCCCATCGGCGACGGCCC
CGTGCTGCTGCCCGACAACCACTACCTGAGCACCCAGTCCGCCCTGAGCAAAGACCCCAACGAGAAGCGC
GATCACATGGTCCTGCTGGAGTTCGTGACCGCCGCCGGGATCACTCTCGGCATGGACGAGCTGTACAAGT
CCGGACTCAGATCTCGAGCTCAAGCTTCGAATTCTGCAGTCGACGGTACCGCGGGCCCGGGATCCACCGG
ATCTAGATAACTGATCATAATCAGCCATACCACATTTGTAGAGGTTTTACTTGCTTTAAAAAACCTCCCA
CACCTCCCCCTGAACCTGAAACATAAAATGAATGCAATTGTTGTTGTTAACTTGTTTATTGCAGCTTATA
ATGGTTACAAATAAAGCAATAGCATCACAAATTTCACAAATAAAGCATTTTTTTCACTGCATTCTAGTTG
TGGTTTGTCCAAACTCATCAATGTATCTTAACGCGTAAATTGTAAGCGTTAATATTTTGTTAAAATTCGC
GTTAAATTTTTGTTAAATCAGCTCATTTTTTAACCAATAGGCCGAAATCGGCAAAATCCCTTATAAATCA
AAAGAATAGACCGAGATAGGGT
[37 nt withheld, positions 1773-1809]
AAAGAACGTGGACTCCAACGTCAAAGG
[49 nt withheld, positions 1837-1885]
T
[91 nt withheld, positions 1887-1977]
G
[124 nt withheld, positions 1979-2102]
CAGGTGGCACTTTTCGGGGAAATGTGCGCGGAACCCCTATTTGTTTATTTTTCTAAATACATTCAAATAT
GTATCCGCTCATGAGACAATAACCCTGATAAATGCTTCAATAATATTGAAAAAGGAAGAGTCCTGAGGCG
GAAAGAACCAGCTGTGGAATGTGTGTCAGTTAGGGTGTGGAAAGTCCCCAGGCTCCCCAGCAGGCAGAAG
TATGCAAAGCATGCATCTCAATTAGTCAGCAACCAGGTGTGGAAAGTCCCCAGGCTCCCCAGCAGGCAGA
AGTATGCAAAGCATGCATCTCAATTAGTCAGCAACCATAGTCCCGCCCCTAACTCCGCCCATCCCGCCCC
TAACTCCGCCCAGTTCCGCCCATTCTCCGCCCCATGGCTGACTAATTTTTTTTATTTATGCAGAGGCCGA
GGCCGCCTCGGCCTCTGAGCTATTCCAGAAGTAGTGAGGAGGCTTTTTTGGAGGCCTAGGCTTTTGCAAA
GATCGATCAAGAGACAGGATGAGGATCGTTTCGCATGATTGAACAAGATGGATTGCACGCAGGTTCTCCG
GCCGCTTGGGTGGAGAGGCTATTCGGCTATGACTGGGCACAACAGACAATCGGCTGCTCTGATGCCGCCG
TGTTCCGGCTGTCAGCGCAGGGGCGCCCGGTTCTTTTTGTCAAGACCGACCTGTCCGGTGCCCTGAATGA
ACTGCAAGACGAGGCAGCGCGGCTATCGTGGCTGGCCACGACGGGCGTTCCTTGCGCAGCTGTGCTCGAC
GTTGTCACTGAAGCGGGAAGGGACTGGCTGCTATTGGGCGAAGTGCCGGGGCAGGATCTCCTGTCATCTC
ACCTTGCTCCTGCCGAGAAAGTATCCATCATGGCTGATGCAATGCGGCGGCTGCATACGCTTGATCCGGC
TACCTGCCCATTCGACCACCAAGCGAAACATCGCATCGAGCGAGCACGTACTCGGATGGAAGCCGGTCTT
GTCGATCAGGATGATCTGGACGAAGAGCATCAGGGGCTCGCGCCAGCCGAACTGTTCGCCAGGCTCAAGG
CGAGCATGCCCGACGGCGAGGATCTCGTCGTGACCCATGGCGATGCCTGCTTGCCGAATATCATGGTGGA
AAATGGCCGCTTTTCTGGATTCATCGACTGTGGCCGGCTGGGTGTGGCGGACCGCTATCAGGACATAGCG
TTGGCTACCCGTGATATTGCTGAAGAGCTTGGCGGCGAATGGGCTGACCGCTTCCTCGTGCTTTACGGTA
TCGCCGCTCCCGATTCGCAGCGCATCGCCTTCTATCGCCTTCTTGACGAGTTCTTCTGAGCGGGACTCTG
GGGTTCGAAATGACCGACCAAGCGACGCCCAACCTGCCATCACGAGATTTCGATTCCACCGCCGCCTTCT
ATGAAAGGTTGGGCTTCGGAATCGTTTTCCGGGACGCCGGCTGGATGATCCTCCAGCGCGGGGATCTCAT
GCTGGAGTTCTTCGCCCACCCTAGGGGGAGGCTAACTGAAACACGGAAGGAGACAATACCGGAAGGAACC
CGCGCTATGACGGCAATAAAAAGACAGAATAAAACGCACGGTGTTGGGTCGTTTGTTCATAAACGCGGGG
TTCGGTCCCAGGGCTGGCACTCTGTCGATACCCCACGCCTATTTCCCATGATTCCTTCATATTTGCATAT
ACGATACAAGGCTGTTAGAGAGATAATTGGAATTAATTTGACTGTAAACACAAAGATATTAGTACAAAAT
ACGTGACGTAGAAAGTAATAATTTCTTGGGTAGTTTGCAGTTTTAAAATTATGTTTTAAAATGGACTATC
ATATGCTTACCGTAACTTGAAAGTATTTCGATTTCTTGGCTTTATATATCTTGTGGAAAGGACGAAACAC
CGGCGCAACGCGATCGCGTAAGTTTTAGAGCTAGAAATAGCAAGTTAAAATAAGGCTAGTCCGTTATCAA
CTTGAAAAAGTGGCACCGAGTCGGTGCTTTTTTCCACCGAGACCCCATTGGGGCCAATACGCCCGCGTTT
CTTCCTTTTCCCCACCCCACCCCCCAAGTTCGGGTGAAGGCCCAGGGCTCGCAGCCAACGTCGGGGCGGC
AGGCCCTGCCATAGCCTCAGGTTACTCATATATACTTTAGATTGATTTAAAACTTCATTTTTAATTTAAA
AGGATCTAGGTGAAGATCCTTTTTGATAATCTCATGACCAAAATCCCTTAACGTGAGTTTTCGTTCCACT
GAGCGTCAGACCCCGTAGAAAAGATCAAAGGATCTTCTTGAGATCCTTTTTTTCTGCGCGTAATCTGCTG
CTTGCAAACAAAAAAACCACCGCTACCAGCGGTGGTTTGTTTGCCGGATCAAGAGCTACCAACTCTTTTT
CCGAAGGTAACTGGCTTCAGCAGAGCGCAGATACCAAATACTGTCCTTCTAGTGTAGCCGTAGTTAGGCC
ACCACTTCAAGAACTCTGTAGCACCGCCTACATACCTCGCTCTGCTAATCCTGTTACCAGTGGCTGCTGC
CAGTGGCGATAAGTCGTGTCTTACCGGGTTGGACTCAAGACGATAGTTACCGGATAAGGCGCAGCGGTCG
GGCTGAACGGGGGGTTCGTGCACACAGCCCAGCTTGGAGCGAACGACCTACACCGAACTGAGATACCTAC
AGCGTGAGCTATGAGAAAGCGCCACGCTTCCCGAAGGGAGAAAGGCGGACAGGTATCCGGTAAGCGGCAG
GGTCGGAACAGGAGAGCGCACGAGGGAGCTTCCAGGGGGAAACGCCTGGTATCTTTATAGTCCTGTCGGG
TTTCGCCACCTCTGACTTGAGCGTCGATTTTTGTGATGCTCGTCAGGGGGGCGGAGCCTATGGAAAAACG
CCAGCAACGCGGCCTTTTTACGGTTCCTGGCCTTTTGCTGGCCTTTTGCTCACATGCACAGGCGCAACGC
GATCGCGTAAGGGTTGCATGTTCTTTCCTGCGTTATCCCCTGATTCTGTGGATAACCGTATTACCGCCAT
GCAT
Features (pLannotate 1.2.2; 17 found; start..end, strand, type, name):
     61..364     +  enhancer       CMV enhancer: human cytomegalovirus immediate early enhancer
    365..568     +  promoter       CMV promoter: human cytomegalovirus (CMV) immediate early promoter
    613..1329    +  CDS            EGFP: EGFP is a basic (constitutively fluorescent) green fluorescent protein published in 1996, derived from Aequorea victoria. It is reported to be a rapidly-maturing weak dimer with moderate acid sensitivity.
   1330..1395    +  misc_feature   MCS: multiple cloning site
   1412..1496    +  CDS            large T antigen (fragment): large T antigen from SV40 (simian virus 40)
   1519..1640    +  polyA_signal   SV40 poly(A) signal: SV40 polyadenylation signal
   1674..2102    -  rep_origin     f1 ori (sequence partly withheld): f1 bacteriophage origin of replication; arrow indicates direction of (+) strand synthesis
   2129..2233    +  promoter       AmpR promoter: bla
   2235..2592    +  promoter       SV40 promoter: SV40 enhancer and early promoter
   2627..3421    +  CDS            NeoR/KanR: aminoglycoside phosphotransferase from Tn5; aph(3')-II (or nptII); confers resistance to neomycin, kanamycin, and G418 (Geneticin®)
   3442..3594    +  CDS            ble (fragment): BLE_KLEPN - Experimental evidence at protein level: Swiss-Prot protein existence level 1. Binding protein with a strong affinity to the bleomycin family of antibiotics. Binds to CL990; an antimitotic-antibiotic compound. From Klebsiella pneumoniae.
   3653..3700    +  polyA_signal   HSV TK poly(A) signal: herpes simplex virus thymidine kinase polyadenylation signal (Cole and Stacy, 1985)
   3749..3985    +  promoter       U6 promoter: RNA polymerase III promoter for human U6 snRNA
   4014..4089    +  misc_RNA       gRNA scaffold: guide RNA scaffold for the Streptococcus pyogenes CRISPR/Cas9 system
   4142..4158    -  polyA_signal   bGH poly(A) signal (fragment): bovine growth hormone polyadenylation signal
   4380..4968    +  rep_origin     ori: high-copy-number ColE1/pMB1/pBR322/pUC origin of replication
   5059..5109    +  rep_origin     RSF ori (fragment): Plasmids containing the RSF 1030 origin of replication can be propagated in E. coli cells that contain additional plasmids with compatible origins.
