[The description below was written by a language model from this plasmid's Addgene catalogue record and pLannotate feature annotations shown in this document.]
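Description:
pSc1 is a mammalian expression and CRISPR plasmid of 5,116 bp built on the pEGFP-C1 backbone. It replicates in E. coli at high copy from a ColE1/pUC-type origin and also carries an f1 phage origin. A single NeoR/KanR (Tn5 aminoglycoside phosphotransferase) gene serves both hosts. A bacterial promoter drives it for kanamycin selection in E. coli, and the SV40 enhancer/early promoter, with an HSV TK polyadenylation signal, drives it for G418 selection in mammalian cells. The short large T antigen, ble, bGH poly(A) and RSF ori hits in the annotation are fragments and probably reflect backbone remnants rather than functional parts.

The plasmid has two payload cassettes. In the first, the CMV immediate-early enhancer and promoter drive EGFP, followed by the retained C1-type multiple cloning site and an SV40 poly(A) signal. In the second, added by Gibson cloning downstream of the resistance cassette, a human U6 RNA polymerase III promoter is followed by the Streptococcus pyogenes Cas9 guide RNA scaffold. The short gap between promoter and scaffold fits the position of a spacer. According to the record, this guide targets the plasmid itself, but the location of the target site is not annotated. No Cas9 coding sequence is present, so the nuclease must be supplied separately.

When SpCas9 is present, the plasmid is linearised inside the cell. The linear GFP expression cassette can then be captured by NHEJ at a genomic double-strand break made by a separately supplied candidate guide. The associated publication describes using this integration of the "self-cleaving" GFP plasmid as a convenient way to pre-screen candidate guide RNAs for activity.
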