Addgene plasmid #80436: pSc1
Purpose: Expresses eGFP along with an U6 promoter driven gRNA which cleaves the plasmid in-cell
Depositing lab: Ervin Welker. Depositing organization: HUN-REN Biological Research Centre Szeged (HUN-REN Szegedi Biológiai Kutatóközpont). Publication: A convenient method to pre-screen candidate guide RNAs for CRISPR/Cas9 gene editing by NHEJ-mediated integration of a 'self-cleaving' GFP-expression plasmid. Talas A, Kulcsar PI, Weinhardt N, Borsy A, Toth E, Szebenyi K, Krausz SL, Huszar K, Vida I, Sturm A, Gordos B, Hoffmann OI, Bencsura P, Nyeste A, Ligeti Z, Fodor E, Welker E. DNA Res. 2017 Jun 30. doi: 10.1093/dnares/dsx029. PubMed 28679166.
Backbone
  Vector backbone: pEGFP-C1
  Backbone manufacturer: Clonetech
  Backbone size w/o insert (bp): 4731
  Total vector size (bp): 5116
  Vector type: Mammalian Expression, CRISPR
  Selectable markers: Neomycin (select with G418)
Growth in bacteria
  Bacterial resistance: Kanamycin, 50 μg/mL
  Growth temperature: 37°C
  Growth strain: DH5alpha
  Copy number: High Copy
Gene/Insert 1
  Gene/Insert name: sp Cas9 gRNA (alt name: Streptococcus pyogenes guideRNA)
  Species: Streptococcus pyogenes
  Insert size (bp): 76
  Promoter: U6
  Cloning method: Gibson Cloning
  Sequencing primers: 5′ ACCGCTTCCTCGTGCTTTAC; 3′ CACGTTAAGGGATTTTGGTCA
Gene/Insert 2
  Gene/Insert name: eGFP (alt name: enhanced green fluorescent protein)
  Insert size (bp): 717
  Promoter: CMV
  Cloning method: Unknown
  Sequencing primers: 5′ CAACGGGACTTTCCAAAATG; 3′ AGCTGCAATAAACAAGTT
Terms and licenses: Academic/Nonprofit Terms; Industry Terms: Not Available to Industry
How to cite: pSc1 was a gift from Ervin Welker (Addgene plasmid # 80436 ; http://n2t.net/addgene:80436 ; RRID:Addgene_80436)
