>Addgene plasmid #80436 | pSc1 | addgene partial sequence | sequence record 156544 | CMV-F 5'-CGCAAATGGGCGGTAGGCGTG-3'
GCAGAGCTGGTTTAGTGAACCGTCAGATCCGCTAGCGCTACCGGTCGCCACCATGGTGAGCAAGGGCGAG
GAGCTGTTCACCGGGGTGGTGCCCATCCTGGTCGAGCTGGACGGCGACGTAAACGGCCACAAGTTCAGCG
TGTCCGGCGAGGGCGAGGGCGATGCCACCTACGGCAAGCTGACCCTGAAGTTCATCTGCACCACCGGCAA
GCTGCCCGTGCCCTGGCCCACCCTCGTGACCACCCTGACCTACGGCGTGCAGTGCTTCAGCCGCTACCCC
GACCACATGAAGCAGCACGACTTCTTCAAGTCCGCCATGCCCGAAGGCTACGTCCAGGAGCGCACCATCT
TCTTCAAGGACGACGGCAACTACAAGACCCGCGCCGAGGTGAAGTTCGAGGGCGACACCCTGGTGAACCG
CATCGAGCTGAAGGGCATCGACTTCAAGGAGGACGGCAACATCCTGGGGCACAAGCTGGAGTACAACTAC
AACAGCCACAACGTCTATATCATGGCCGACAAGCAGAAGAACGGCATCAAGGTGAACTTCAAGATCCGCC
ACAACATCGAGGACGGCAGCGTGCAGCTCGCCGACCACTACCAGCAGAACACCCCCATCGGCGACGGCCC
CGTGCTGCTGCCCGACAACCACTACCTGAGCACCCAGTCCGCCCTGAGCAAAGACCCCAACGAGAAGCGC
GATCACATGGTCCTGCTGGAGTTCGTGACCGCCGCCGGGATCACTCTCGGCATGGACGAGCTGTACAAGT
CCGGACTCAGATCTCGAGCTCAAGCTTCGAATTCTGCAGTCGACGGTACCGCGGGCCCGGGATCCACCGG
ATCTAGATAACTGATCATAATCAGCCATACCACATTTGTAGAGGTT
