>Addgene plasmid #80436 | pSc1 | addgene partial sequence | sequence record 156545 | LKO1_5 5'-GACTATCATATGCTTACCGT-3'
ATATCTTGTGGAAAGGACGAAACACCGGCGCAACGCGATCGCGTAAGTTTTAGAGCTAGAAATAGCAAGT
TAAAATAAGGCTAGTCCGTTATCAACTTGAAAAAGTGGCACCGAGTCGGTGCTTTTTTCCACCGAGACCC
CATTGGGGCCAATACGCCCGCGTTTCTTCCTTTTCCCCACCCCACCCCCCAAGTTCGGGTGAAGGCCCAG
GGCTCGCAGCCAACGTCGGGGCGGCAGGCCCTGCCATAGCCTCAGGTTACTCATATATACTTTAGATTGA
TTTAAAACTTCATTTTTAATTTAAAAGGATCTAGGTGAAGATCCTTTTTGATAATCTCATGACCAAAATC
CCTTAACGTGAGTTTTCGTTCCACTGAGCGTCAGACCCCGTAGAAAAGATCAAAGGATCTTCTTGAGATC
CTTTTTTTCTGCGCGTAATCTGCTGCTTGCAAACAAAAAAACCACCGCTACCAGCGGTGGTTTGTTTGCC
GGATCAAGAGCTACCAACTCTTTTTCCGAAGGTAACTGGCTTCAGCAGAGCGCAGATACCAAATACTGTT
CTTCTAGTGTAGCCGTAGTTAGGCCACCACTTCAAGAACTCTGTAGCACCGCCTACATACCTCGCTCTGC
TAATCCTGTTACCAGTGGCTGCTGCCAGTGGCGATAAGTCGTGTCTTACCGGGTTGGACTCAAGACGATA
GTTACCGGATAAGGCGCAGCGGTCGGGCTGAACGGGGGGTTCGTGCACACAGCCCAGCTTGGAGCGAACG
ACCTACACCGAACTGAGATACCTACAGCGTGAGCTATGA
